>Addgene plasmid #68057 | pBLV B4 | depositor partial sequence | sequence record 118626 | BLV-miR-B4 encoding region
GTTACGCTGGAGTCTGAGGCTCGTCCTGAATGATATGCGGCCTCCTCGAGCTGCAGCTGTGCTAAGCGAG
AGGCTCTGGTGCTGGGGATAAGATGCGGCCCCTAGCACCACAGTCTCTGCGCCTTTTGGGTTCGAATCTT
CCCCATGCCTCTAGAGCGCGTGATCTTACGGCATTATACGTATGATCGGTCCACGATCAGCTAGATTATC
TAGTCAGCTTGATGTCATAGCTG
