>Addgene plasmid #68057 | pBLV B4 | addgene partial sequence | sequence record 121454 | M13-F20 5'-TGTAAAACGACGGCCAGT-3'
AGGTGAGCCAGTGAGTTGATTGCAGTCCAGTTACGCTGGAGTCTGAGGCTCGTCCTGAATGATATGCGGC
CTCCTCGAGCTGCAGCTGTGCTAAGCGAGAGGCTCTGGTGCTGGGGATAAGATGCGGCCCCTAGCACCAC
AGTCTCTGCGCCTTTTGGGTTCGAATCTTCCCCATGCCTCTAGAGCGCGTGATCTTACGGCATTATACGT
ATGATCGGTCCACGATCAGCTAGATTATCTAGTCAGCTTGATGTCATAGCTGTTTCCTGAGGCTCAATAC
TGACCATTTAAATCATACCTGACCTCCATAGCAGAAAGTCAAAAGCCTCCGACCGGAGGCTTTTGACTTG
ATCGGCACGTAAGAGGTTCCAACTTTCACCATAATGAAATAAGATCACTACCGGGCGTATTTTTTGAGTT
ATCGAGATTTTCAGGAGCTAAGGAAGCTAAAATGAGCCATATTCAACGGGAAACGTCTTGCTTGAAGCCG
CGATTAAATTCCAACATGGATGCTGATTTATATGGGTATAAATGGGCTCGCGATAATGTCGGGCAATCAG
GTGCGACAATCTATCGATTGTATGGGAAGCCCGATGCGCCAGAGTTGTTTCTGAAACATGGCAAAGGTAG
CGTTGCCAATGATGTTACAGATGAGATGGTCAGGCTAAACTGGCTGACGGAATTTATGCCTCTTCCGACC
ATCAAGCATTTTATCCGTACTCCTGATGATGCATGGTTACTCACCACTGCGATCCCAGGGAAAACAGCAT
TCCAGGTATTAGAAGAATATCCTGATTCAGGTGAAAATATTGTTGATGCGCTGGCAGTGTTCCTGCGCCG
GTTGCATTCGATTCCTGTTTGTAATTGTCCTTTTAACGGCGATCGCGTATTTCGTCTCGCTCAGGCGCAA
TCACGAATGAATAACGGTTTGGTTGGTGCGAGTGATTTGATGAC
