>Addgene plasmid #68057 | pBLV B4 | addgene partial sequence | sequence record 121455 | M13-Rev 5'-CAGGAAACAGCTATGACC-3'
GCTGATCGTGGACCGATCATACGTATAATGCCGTAAGATCACGCGCTCTAGAGGCATGGGGAAGATTCGA
ACCCAAAAGGCGCAGAGACTGTGGTGCTAGGGGCCGCATCTTATCCCCAGCACCAGAGCCTCTCGCTTAG
CACAGCTGCAGCTCGAGGAGGCCGCATATCATTCAGGACGAGCCTCAGACTCCAGCGTAACTGGACTGCA
ATCAACTCACTGGCTCACCTTCCGGTCCACGATCAGCTAGAATCAAGCTGACTAGATAAACTGGCCGTCG
TTTTACACGGGTGGGCCTTTCTTCGGTAGAAAATCAAAGGATCTTCTTGAGATCCTTTTTTTCTGCGCGT
AATCTGCTGCTTGCAAACAAAAAAACCACCGCTACCAGCGGTGGTTTGTTTGCCGGATCAAGAGCTACCA
ACTCTTTTTCCGAGGTAACTGGCTTCAGCAGAGCGCAGATACCAAATACTGTTCTTCTAGTGTAGCCGTA
GTTAGGCCACCACTTCAAGAACTCTGTAGCACCGCCTACATACCTCGCTCTGCTAATCCTGTTACCAGTG
GCTGCTGCCAGTGGCGATAAGTCGTGTCTTACCGGGTTGGACTCAAGACGATAGTTACCGGATAAGGCGC
AGCGGTCGGGCTGAACGGGGGGTTCGTGCACACAGCCCAGCTTGGAGCGAACGACCTACACCGAACTGAG
ATACCTACAGCGTGAGCTATGAGAAAGCGCCACGCTTCCCGAAGGGAGAAAGGCGGACAGGTATCCGGTA
AGCGGCAGGGTCGGAACAGGAGAGCGCACGAGGGAGCTTCCAGGGGGAAACGCCTGGTATCTTTATAGTC
CTGTCGGGTTTCGCCACCTCTGACTTGAGCATCGATTTTTGTGATGCTCGTCAGGGGGGCGGGAGCCTAT
GGAAAAACGCCAGCAA
