[The description below was written by a language model from this plasmid's Addgene catalogue record.]
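Description:
pBLV B4 is a small synthetic-biology plasmid of about 2.0 kb, built on the pIDTSmart-Kan backbone, a minimal commercial gene-synthesis cloning vector. The backbone was modified by adding XhoI and XbaI sites. It is propagated in standard E. coli cloning strains under kanamycin selection. The record lists the copy number as unknown and gives no feature table, so the origin of replication and other backbone elements are not documented here. M13 forward and reverse primer sites flank the cloning region and are used for sequence verification.

The payload is a very short insert, BLV-miR-B4, derived from the bovine leukemia virus genome. Comparing the backbone size with the total size puts it at roughly 50 bp. It was placed between the XhoI and XbaI sites, both of which remain intact, so the fragment can be excised or swapped. The stated purpose is to express the BLV B4 pre-miRNA and the mature miRNAs processed from it. The record names no promoter, and the backbone is not described as carrying a eukaryotic expression cassette, so it is not stated whether transcription depends on signals within the viral fragment itself or on other sequence.

The associated study concerns the biogenesis of retroviral microRNAs and RNA polymerase III-generated shRNAs, including a tri-phosphatase activity acting in that pathway. This suggests the plasmid is meant as a minimal template for producing a single BLV pre-miRNA hairpin in order to examine its processing into mature miRNAs. Delivery method and host cell type are not specified in the record.
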