Addgene plasmid #68057: pBLV B4
Purpose: expresses BLV (NC001414) B4 pre-miRNA and miRNAs
Depositing lab: Christopher Sullivan. Publication: Identification of tri-phosphatase activity in the biogenesis of retroviral microRNAs and RNAP III-generated shRNAs. Burke JM, Bass CR, Kincaid RP, Sullivan CS. Nucleic Acids Res. 2014 Dec 16;42(22):13949-62. doi: 10.1093/nar/gku1247. Epub 2014 Nov 26. PubMed 25428356.
Backbone
  Vector backbone: pIDTSmart-Kan
  Backbone manufacturer: Integrated DNA Technologies
  Backbone size w/o insert (bp): 1962
  Total vector size (bp): 2013
  Modifications to backbone: Xho1 and Xba1 sites were inserted into the pIDTSmart-Kan backbone.
  Vector type: Synthetic Biology
Growth in bacteria
  Bacterial resistance: Kanamycin, 50 μg/mL
  Growth temperature: 37°C
  Growth strain: DH5alpha
  Copy number: Unknown
Gene/Insert
  Gene/Insert name: BLV-miR-B4
  gRNA/shRNA sequence: N/A
  Species: Bovine leukemia virus
  GenBank ID: NC_001414
  Cloning method: Restriction Enzyme; 5′ cloning site Xho1 (not destroyed); 3′ cloning site Xba1 (not destroyed)
  Sequencing primers: 5′ M13 Foward; 3′ M13 reverse
Terms and licenses: Academic/Nonprofit Terms; Industry Terms: Not Available to Industry
How to cite: pBLV B4 was a gift from Christopher Sullivan (Addgene plasmid # 68057 ; http://n2t.net/addgene:68057 ; RRID:Addgene_68057)
